Addgene plasmid #58124: tdTomato-PDHA1-N-10
Purpose: Localization: Mitochondria, Excitation: 554, Emission: 581
Depositing lab: Michael Davidson. Depositing organization: Florida State University, Tallahassee.
Backbone
  Vector backbone: tdTomato-N1
  Backbone size w/o insert (bp): 4750
  Vector type: Mammalian Expression
  Selectable markers: Neomycin (select with G418)
Growth in bacteria
  Bacterial resistance: Kanamycin, 50 μg/mL
  Growth temperature: 37°C
  Growth strain: DH5alpha
  Copy number: High Copy
Gene/Insert
  Gene/Insert name: PDHA1 (alt name: NM_000284)
  Species: H. sapiens (human)
  Entrez Gene: PDHA1 (a.k.a. E1alpha, PDHA, PDHAD, PDHCE1A, PHE1A)
  Promoter: CMV
  Tag / fusion protein: tdTomato (C terminal on backbone)
  Cloning method: Unknown
  Sequencing primers: 5′ CMV-F; 3′ SV40pA-R
Terms and licenses: Academic/Nonprofit Terms; Industry Terms: Not Available to Industry
Depositor comments: . Excitation = 554; Emission = 581
How to cite: tdTomato-PDHA1-N-10 was a gift from Michael Davidson (Addgene plasmid # 58124 ; http://n2t.net/addgene:58124 ; RRID:Addgene_58124)
