[The description below was written by a language model from this plasmid's Addgene catalogue record and pLannotate feature annotations shown in this document.]
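Description:
tdTomato-PDHA1-N-10 is a mammalian expression plasmid built on the tdTomato-N1 backbone, an N1-style fluorescent-protein fusion vector. It carries the human PDHA1 coding sequence, which encodes the E1 alpha subunit of the pyruvate dehydrogenase complex that converts pyruvate to acetyl-CoA. The insert sits upstream of and is joined through a short linker region to tdTomato, so the fluorescent protein lies at the C terminus of the fusion. Leaving the PDHA1 N terminus free is consistent with mitochondrial import, and the record lists mitochondria as the localization. Transcription is driven by the human cytomegalovirus immediate early enhancer and promoter and is terminated by an SV40 polyadenylation signal. tdTomato is a tandem-dimer orange-red fluorescent protein derived from Discosoma, recorded here with excitation at 554 nm and emission at 581 nm.

The plasmid replicates in E. coli at high copy from a ColE1/pUC-type origin and also carries an f1 phage origin. A single NeoR/KanR (Tn5 aminoglycoside phosphotransferase) gene serves both hosts. A bacterial bla-type promoter drives it for kanamycin selection, and the SV40 enhancer/early promoter drives it for G418 selection of stable mammalian lines, with an HSV TK polyadenylation signal downstream. The short annotated fragments (RSF ori, SV40 large T antigen, ble, bGH poly(A)) appear to be partial sequence matches or backbone remnants rather than functional elements. The sequenced record is 6,588 nt. The construct is used as a red fluorescent marker for imaging mitochondria, or for following PDHA1 localization, in transfected mammalian cells.
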