Features (pLannotate 1.2.2; 15 found; start..end, strand, type, name):
      1..27      +  rep_origin     RSF ori (fragment): Plasmids containing the RSF 1030 origin of replication can be propagated in E. coli cells that contain additional plasmids with compatible origins.
     95..398     +  enhancer       CMV enhancer: human cytomegalovirus immediate early enhancer
    399..602     +  promoter       CMV promoter: human cytomegalovirus (CMV) immediate early promoter
    658..1827    +  CDS            PDHA1: ODPA_HUMAN - Also known as PHE1A. Experimental evidence at protein level: Swiss-Prot protein existence level 1. The pyruvate dehydrogenase complex catalyzes the overall conversion of pyruvate to acetyl-CoA and CO(2), and thereby links the glycolytic pathway to the tricarboxylic cycle. From Homo sapiens (Human).
   1858..3285    +  CDS            tdTomato: tdTomato is a basic (constitutively fluorescent) orange fluorescent protein published in 2004, derived from Discosoma sp.. It is reported to be a somewhat slowly-maturing tandem dimer with low acid sensitivity.
   3304..3387    +  CDS            large T antigen (fragment): large T antigen from SV40 (simian virus 40)
   3410..3531    +  polyA_signal   SV40 poly(A) signal: SV40 polyadenylation signal
   3565..3993    -  rep_origin     f1 ori (sequence partly withheld): f1 bacteriophage origin of replication; arrow indicates direction of (+) strand synthesis
   4020..4124    +  promoter       AmpR promoter: bla
   4126..4483    +  promoter       SV40 promoter: SV40 enhancer and early promoter
   4518..5312    +  CDS            NeoR/KanR: aminoglycoside phosphotransferase from Tn5; aph(3')-II (or nptII); confers resistance to neomycin, kanamycin, and G418 (Geneticin®)
   5333..5485    +  CDS            ble (fragment): BLE_KLEPN - Experimental evidence at protein level: Swiss-Prot protein existence level 1. Binding protein with a strong affinity to the bleomycin family of antibiotics. Binds to CL990; an antimitotic-antibiotic compound. From Klebsiella pneumoniae.
   5544..5591    +  polyA_signal   HSV TK poly(A) signal: herpes simplex virus thymidine kinase polyadenylation signal (Cole and Stacy, 1985)
   5682..5698    -  polyA_signal   bGH poly(A) signal (fragment): bovine growth hormone polyadenylation signal
   5920..6508    +  rep_origin     ori: high-copy-number ColE1/pMB1/pBR322/pUC origin of replication
>Addgene plasmid #58124 | tdTomato-PDHA1-N-10 | addgene full sequence | sequence record 269463 | Addgene NGS Result
TGATTCTGTGGATAACCGTATTACCGCCATGCATTAGTTATTAATAGTAATCAATTACGGGGTCATTAGT
TCATAGCCCATATATGGAGTTCCGCGTTACATAACTTACGGTAAATGGCCCGCCTGGCTGACCGCCCAAC
GACCCCCGCCCATTGACGTCAATAATGACGTATGTTCCCATAGTAACGCCAATAGGGACTTTCCATTGAC
GTCAATGGGTGGAGTATTTACGGTAAACTGCCCACTTGGCAGTACATCAAGTGTATCATATGCCAAGTAC
GCCCCCTATTGACGTCAATGACGGTAAATGGCCCGCCTGGCATTATGCCCAGTACATGACCTTATGGGAC
TTTCCTACTTGGCAGTACATCTACGTATTAGTCATCGCTATTACCATGGTGATGCGGTTTTGGCAGTACA
TCAATGGGCGTGGATAGCGGTTTGACTCACGGGGATTTCCAAGTCTCCACCCCATTGACGTCAATGGGAG
TTTGTTTTGGCACCAAAATCAACGGGACTTTCCAAAATGTCGTAACAACTCCGCCCCATTGACGCAAATG
GGCGGTAGGCGTGTACGGTGGGAGGTCTATATAAGCAGAGCTGGTTTAGTGAACCGTCAGATCCGCTAGC
ACCGCCACCTCCGCTAGCACCGCCACCATGAGGAAGATGCTCGCCGCCGTCTCCCGCGTGCTGTCTGGCG
CTTCTCAGAAGCCGGCAAGCAGAGTGCTGGTAGCATCCCGTAATTTTGCAAATGATGCTACATTTGAAAT
TAAGAAATGTGACCTTCACCGGCTGGAAGAAGGCCCTCCTGTCACAACAGTGCTCACCAGGGAGGATGGG
CTCAAATACTACAGGATGATGCAGACTGTACGCCGAATGGAGTTGAAAGCAGATCAGCTGTATAAACAGA
AAATTATTCGTGGTTTCTGTCACTTGTGTGATGGTCAGGAAGCTTGCTGTGTGGGCCTGGAGGCCGGCAT
CAACCCCACAGACCATCTCATCACAGCCTACCGGGCTCACGGCTTTACTTTCACCCGGGGCCTTTCCGTC
CGAGAAATTCTCGCAGAGCTTACAGGACGAAAAGGAGGTTGTGCTAAAGGGAAAGGAGGATCGATGCACA
TGTATGCCAAGAACTTCTACGGGGGCAATGGCATCGTGGGAGCGCAGGTGCCCCTGGGCGCTGGGATTGC
TCTAGCCTGTAAGTATAATGGAAAAGATGAGGTCTGCCTGACTTTATATGGCGATGGTGCTGCTAACCAG
GGCCAGATATTCGAAGCTTACAACATGGCAGCTTTGTGGAAATTACCTTGTATTTTCATCTGTGAGAATA
ATCGCTATGGAATGGGAACGTCTGTTGAGAGAGCGGCAGCCAGCACTGATTACTACAAGAGAGGCGATTT
CATTCCTGGGCTGAGAGTGGATGGAATGGATATCCTGTGCGTCCGAGAGGCAACAAGGTTTGCTGCTGCC
TATTGTAGATCTGGGAAGGGGCCCATCCTGATGGAGCTGCAGACTTACCGTTACCACGGACACAGTATGA
GTGACCCTGGAGTCAGTTACCGTACACGAGAAGAAATTCAGGAAGTAAGAAGTAAGAGTGACCCTATTAT
GCTTCTCAAGGACAGGATGGTGAACAGCAATCTTGCCAGTGTGGAAGAACTAAAGGAAATTGATGTGGAA
GTGAGGAAGGAGATTGAGGATGCTGCCCAGTTTGCCACGGCCGATCCTGAGCCACCTTTGGAAGAGCTGG
GCTACCACATCTACTCCAGCGACCCACCTTTTGAAGTTCGTGGTGCCAATCAGTGGATCAAGTTTAAGTC
AGTCAGTAGCTCCGGAGGGGATCCACCGGTCGCCACCATGGTGAGCAAGGGCGAGGAGGTCATCAAAGAG
TTCATGCGCTTCAAGGTGCGCATGGAGGGCTCCATGAACGGCCACGAGTTCGAGATCGAGGGCGAGGGCG
AGGGCCGCCCCTACGAGGGCACCCAGACCGCCAAGCTGAAGGTGACCAAGGGCGGCCCCCTGCCCTTCGC
CTGGGACATCCTGTCCCCCCAGTTCATGTACGGCTCCAAGGCGTACGTGAAGCACCCCGCCGACATCCCC
GATTACAAGAAGCTGTCCTTCCCCGAGGGCTTCAAGTGGGAGCGCGTGATGAACTTCGAGGACGGCGGTC
TGGTGACCGTGACCCAGGACTCCTCCCTGCAGGACGGCACGCTGATCTACAAGGTGAAGATGCGCGGCAC
CAACTTCCCCCCCGACGGCCCCGTAATGCAGAAGAAGACCATGGGCTGGGAGGCCTCCACCGAGCGCCTG
TACCCCCGCGACGGCGTGCTGAAGGGCGAGATCCACCAGGCCCTGAAGCTGAAGGACGGCGGCCACTACC
TGGTGGAGTTCAAGACCATCTACATGGCCAAGAAGCCCGTGCAACTGCCCGGCTACTACTACGTGGACAC
CAAGCTGGACATCACCTCCCACAACGAGGACTACACCATCGTGGAACAGTACGAGCGCTCCGAGGGCCGC
CACCACCTGTTCCTGGGGCATGGCACCGGCAGCACCGGCAGCGGCAGCTCCGGCACCGCCTCCTCCGAGG
ACAACAACATGGCCGTCATCAAAGAGTTCATGCGCTTCAAGGTGCGCATGGAGGGCTCCATGAACGGCCA
CGAGTTCGAGATCGAGGGCGAGGGCGAGGGCCGCCCCTACGAGGGCACCCAGACCGCCAAGCTGAAGGTG
ACCAAGGGCGGCCCCCTGCCCTTCGCCTGGGACATCCTGTCCCCCCAGTTCATGTACGGCTCCAAGGCGT
ACGTGAAGCACCCCGCCGACATCCCCGATTACAAGAAGCTGTCCTTCCCCGAGGGCTTCAAGTGGGAGCG
CGTGATGAACTTCGAGGACGGCGGTCTGGTGACCGTGACCCAGGACTCCTCCCTGCAGGACGGCACGCTG
ATCTACAAGGTGAAGATGCGCGGCACCAACTTCCCCCCCGACGGCCCCGTAATGCAGAAGAAGACCATGG
GCTGGGAGGCCTCCACCGAGCGCCTGTACCCCCGCGACGGCGTGCTGAAGGGCGAGATCCACCAGGCCCT
GAAGCTGAAGGACGGCGGCCACTACCTGGTGGAGTTCAAGACCATCTACATGGCCAAGAAGCCCGTGCAA
CTGCCCGGCTACTACTACGTGGACACCAAGCTGGACATCACCTCCCACAACGAGGACTACACCATCGTGG
AACAGTACGAGCGCTCCGAGGGCCGCCACCACCTGTTCCTGTACGGCATGGACGAGCTGTACAAGTAAGC
GGCCGCGACTCTAGATCATAATCAGCCATACCACATTTGTAGAGGTTTTACTTGCTTTAAAAAACCTCCC
ACACCTCCCCCTGAACCTGAAACATAAAATGAATGCAATTGTTGTTGTTAACTTGTTTATTGCAGCTTAT
AATGGTTACAAATAAAGCAATAGCATCACAAATTTCACAAATAAAGCATTTTTTTCACTGCATTCTAGTT
GTGGTTTGTCCAAACTCATCAATGTATCTTAAGGCGTAAATTGTAAGCGTTAATATTTTGTTAAAATTCG
CGTTAAATTTTTGTTAAATCAGCTCATTTTTTAACCAATAGGCCGAAATCGGCAAAATCCCTTATAAATC
AAAAGAATAGACCGAGATAGGGT
[37 nt withheld, positions 3664-3700]
AAAGAACGTGGACTCCAACGTCAAAGG
[49 nt withheld, positions 3728-3776]
T
[91 nt withheld, positions 3778-3868]
G
[124 nt withheld, positions 3870-3993]
CAGGTGGCACTTTTCGGGGAAATGTGCGCGGAACCCCTATTTGTTTATTTTTCTAAATACATTCAAATAT
GTATCCGCTCATGAGACAATAACCCTGATAAATGCTTCAATAATATTGAAAAAGGAAGAGTCCTGAGGCG
GAAAGAACCAGCTGTGGAATGTGTGTCAGTTAGGGTGTGGAAAGTCCCCAGGCTCCCCAGCAGGCAGAAG
TATGCAAAGCATGCATCTCAATTAGTCAGCAACCAGGTGTGGAAAGTCCCCAGGCTCCCCAGCAGGCAGA
AGTATGCAAAGCATGCATCTCAATTAGTCAGCAACCATAGTCCCGCCCCTAACTCCGCCCATCCCGCCCC
TAACTCCGCCCAGTTCCGCCCATTCTCCGCCCCATGGCTGACTAATTTTTTTTATTTATGCAGAGGCCGA
GGCCGCCTCGGCCTCTGAGCTATTCCAGAAGTAGTGAGGAGGCTTTTTTGGAGGCCTAGGCTTTTGCAAA
GATCGATCAAGAGACAGGATGAGGATCGTTTCGCATGATTGAACAAGATGGATTGCACGCAGGTTCTCCG
GCCGCTTGGGTGGAGAGGCTATTCGGCTATGACTGGGCACAACAGACAATCGGCTGCTCTGATGCCGCCG
TGTTCCGGCTGTCAGCGCAGGGGCGCCCGGTTCTTTTTGTCAAGACCGACCTGTCCGGTGCCCTGAATGA
ACTGCAAGACGAGGCAGCGCGGCTATCGTGGCTGGCCACGACGGGCGTTCCTTGCGCAGCTGTGCTCGAC
GTTGTCACTGAAGCGGGAAGGGACTGGCTGCTATTGGGCGAAGTGCCGGGGCAGGATCTCCTGTCATCTC
ACCTTGCTCCTGCCGAGAAAGTATCCATCATGGCTGATGCAATGCGGCGGCTGCATACGCTTGATCCGGC
TACCTGCCCATTCGACCACCAAGCGAAACATCGCATCGAGCGAGCACGTACTCGGATGGAAGCCGGTCTT
GTCGATCAGGATGATCTGGACGAAGAGCATCAGGGGCTCGCGCCAGCCGAACTGTTCGCCAGGCTCAAGG
CGAGCATGCCCGACGGCGAGGATCTCGTCGTGACCCATGGCGATGCCTGCTTGCCGAATATCATGGTGGA
AAATGGCCGCTTTTCTGGATTCATCGACTGTGGCCGGCTGGGTGTGGCGGACCGCTATCAGGACATAGCG
TTGGCTACCCGTGATATTGCTGAAGAGCTTGGCGGCGAATGGGCTGACCGCTTCCTCGTGCTTTACGGTA
TCGCCGCTCCCGATTCGCAGCGCATCGCCTTCTATCGCCTTCTTGACGAGTTCTTCTGAGCGGGACTCTG
GGGTTCGAAATGACCGACCAAGCGACGCCCAACCTGCCATCACGAGATTTCGATTCCACCGCCGCCTTCT
ATGAAAGGTTGGGCTTCGGAATCGTTTTCCGGGACGCCGGCTGGATGATCCTCCAGCGCGGGGATCTCAT
GCTGGAGTTCTTCGCCCACCCTAGGGGGAGGCTAACTGAAACACGGAAGGAGACAATACCGGAAGGAACC
CGCGCTATGACGGCAATAAAAAGACAGAATAAAACGCACGGTGTTGGGTCGTTTGTTCATAAACGCGGGG
TTCGGTCCCAGGGCTGGCACTCTGTCGATACCCCACCGAGACCCCATTGGGGCCAATACGCCCGCGTTTC
TTCCTTTTCCCCACCCCACCCCCCAAGTTCGGGTGAAGGCCCAGGGCTCGCAGCCAACGTCGGGGCGGCA
GGCCCTGCCATAGCCTCAGGTTACTCATATATACTTTAGATTGATTTAAAACTTCATTTTTAATTTAAAA
GGATCTAGGTGAAGATCCTTTTTGATAATCTCATGACCAAAATCCCTTAACGTGAGTTTTCGTTCCACTG
AGCGTCAGACCCCGTAGAAAAGATCAAAGGATCTTCTTGAGATCCTTTTTTTCTGCGCGTAATCTGCTGC
TTGCAAACAAAAAAACCACCGCTACCAGCGGTGGTTTGTTTGCCGGATCAAGAGCTACCAACTCTTTTTC
CGAAGGTAACTGGCTTCAGCAGAGCGCAGATACCAAATACTGTTCTTCTAGTGTAGCCGTAGTTAGGCCA
CCACTTCAAGAACTCTGTAGCACCGCCTACATACCTCGCTCTGCTAATCCTGTTACCAGTGGCTGCTGCC
AGTGGCGATAAGTCGTGTCTTACCGGGTTGGACTCAAGACGATAGTTACCGGATAAGGCGCAGCGGTCGG
GCTGAACGGGGGGTTCGTGCACACAGCCCAGCTTGGAGCGAACGACCTACACCGAACTGAGATACCTACA
GCGTGAGCTATGAGAAAGCGCCACGCTTCCCGAAGGGAGAAAGGCGGACAGGTATCCGGTAAGCGGCAGG
GTCGGAACAGGAGAGCGCACGAGGGAGCTTCCAGGGGGAAACGCCTGGTATCTTTATAGTCCTGTCGGGT
TTCGCCACCTCTGACTTGAGCGTCGATTTTTGTGATGCTCGTCAGGGGGGCGGAGCCTATGGAAAAACGC
CAGCAACGCGGCCTTTTTACGGTTCCTGGCCTTTTGCTGGCCTTTTGCTCACATGTTCTTTCCTGCGTTA
TCCCC
