>Addgene plasmid #58124 | tdTomato-PDHA1-N-10 | depositor partial sequence | sequence record 89261 | insert sequence
TCCGCTAGCACCGCCACCATGAGGAAGATGCTCGCCGCCGTCTCCCGCGTGCTGTCTGGCGCTTCTCAGA
AGCCGGCAAGCAGAGTGCTGGTAGCATCCCGTAATTTTGCAAATGATGCTACATTTGAAATTAAGAAATG
TGACCTTCACCGGCTGGAAGAAGGCCCTCCTGTCACAACAGTGCTCACCAGGGAGGATGGGCTCAAATAC
TACAGGATGATGCAGACTGTACGCCGAATGGAGTTGAAAGCAGATCAGCTGTATAAACAGAAAATTATTC
GTGGTTTCTGTCACTTGTGTGATGGTCAGGAAGCTTGCTGTGTGGGCCTGGAGGCCGGCATCAACCCCAC
AGACCATCTCATCACAGCCTACCGGGCTCACGGCTTTACTTTCACCCGGGGCCTTTCCGTCCGAGAAATT
CTCGCAGAGCTTACAGGACGAAAAGGAGGTTGTGCTAAAGGGAAAGGAGGATCGATGCACATGTATGCCA
AGAACTTCTACGGGGGCAATGGCATCGTGGGAGCGCAGGTGCCCCTGGGCGCTGGGATTGCTCTAGCCTG
TAAGTATAATGGAAAAGATGAGGTCTGCCTGACTTTATATGGCGATGGTGCTGCTAACCAGGGCCAGATA
TTCGAAGCTTACAACATGGCAGCTTTGTGGAAATTACCTTGTATTTTCATCTGTGAGAATAATCGCTATG
GAATGGGAACGTCTGTTGAGAGAGCGGCAGCCAGCACTGATTACTACAAGAGAGGCGATTTCATTCCTGG
GCTGAGAGTGGATGGAATGGATATCCTGTGCGTCCGAGAGGCAACAAGGTTTGCTGCTGCCTATTGTAGA
TCTGGGAAGGGGCCCATCCTGATGGAGCTGCAGACTTACCGTTACCACGGACACAGTATGAGTGACCCTG
GAGTCAGTTACCGTACACGAGAAGAAATTCAGGAAGTAAGAAGTAAGAGTGACCCTATTATGCTTCTCAA
GGACAGGATGGTGAACAGCAATCTTGCCAGTGTGGAAGAACTAAAGGAAATTGATGTGGAAGTGAGGAAG
GAGATTGAGGATGCTGCCCAGTTTGCCACGGCCGATCCTGAGCCACCTTTGGAAGAGCTGGGCTACCACA
TCTACTCCAGCGACCCACCTTTTGAAGTTCGTGGTGCCAATCAGTGGATCAAGTTTAAGTCAGTCAGTAG
CTCCGGAGGGGATCCACCGGTCGCCACCATGGTGAGCAAGGGCGAGGAGGTCATCAAAGAGTTCATGCGC
TTCAAGGTGCGCATGGAGGGCTCCATGAACGGCCACGAGTTCGAGATCGAGGGCGAGGGCGAGGGCCGCC
CCTACGAGGGCACCCAGACCGCCAAGCTGAAGGTGACCAAGGGCGGCCCCCTGCCCTTCGCCTGGGACAT
CCTGTCCCCCCAGTTCATGTACGGCTCCAAGGCGTACGTGAAGCACCCCGCCGACATCCCCGATTACAAG
AAGCTGTCCTTCCCCGAGGGCTTCAAGTGGGAGCGCGTGATGAACTTCGAGGACGGCGGTCTGGTGACCG
TGACCCAGGACTCCTCCCTGCAGGACGGCACGCTGATCTACAAGGTGAAGATGCGCGGCACCAACTTCCC
CCCCGACGGCCCCGTAATGCAGAAGAAGACCATGGGCTGGGAGGCCTCCACCGAGCGCCTGTACCCCCGC
GACGGCGTGCTGAAGGGCGAGATCCACCAGGCCCTGAAGCTGAAGGACGGCGGCCACTACCTGGTGGAGT
TCAAGACCATCTACATGGCCAAGAAGCCCGTGCAACTGCCCGGCTACTACTACGTGGACACCAAGCTGGA
CATCACCTCCCACAACGAGGACTACACCATCGTGGAACAGTACGAGCGCTCCGAGGGCCGCCACCACCTG
TTCCTGGGGCATGGCACCGGCAGCACCGGCAGCGGCAGCTCCGGCACCGCCTCCTCCGAGGACAACAACA
TGGCCGTCATCAAAGAGTTCATGCGCTTCAAGGTGCGCATGGAGGGCTCCATGAACGGCCACGAGTTCGA
GATCGAGGGCGAGGGCGAGGGCCGCCCCTACGAGGGCACCCAGACCGCCAAGCTGAAGGTGACCAAGGGC
GGCCCCCTGCCCTTCGCCTGGGACATCCTGTCCCCCCAGTTCATGTACGGCTCCAAGGCGTACGTGAAGC
ACCCCGCCGACATCCCCGATTACAAGAAGCTGTCCTTCCCCGAGGGCTTCAAGTGGGAGCGCGTGATGAA
CTTCGAGGACGGCGGTCTGGTGACCGTGACCCAGGACTCCTCCCTGCAGGACGGCACGCTGATCTACAAG
GTGAAGATGCGCGGCACCAACTTCCCCCCCGACGGCCCCGTAATGCAGAAGAAGACCATGGGCTGGGAGG
CCTCCACCGAGCGCCTGTACCCCCGCGACGGCGTGCTGAAGGGCGAGATCCACCAGGCCCTGAAGCTGAA
GGACGGCGGCCACTACCTGGTGGAGTTCAAGACCATCTACATGGCCAAGAAGCCCGTGCAACTGCCCGGC
TACTACTACGTGGACACCAAGCTGGACATCACCTCCCACAACGAGGACTACACCATCGTGGAACAGTACG
AGCGCTCCGAGGGCCGCCACCACCTGTTCCTGTACGGCATGGACGAGCTGTACAAGTAAGCGGCCGCGAC
TCTAGATCATAATCA
